>Addgene plasmid #229764 | pmMBD2∆CC-G pc5088 | addgene full sequence | sequence record 458270 | Addgene NGS Result
TTTCCATAGGCTCCGCCCCCCTGACGAGCATCACAAAAATCGACGCTCAAGTCAGAGGTGGCGAAACCCG
ACAGGACTATAAAGATACCAGGCGTTTCCCCCTGGAAGCTCCCTCGTGCGCTCTCCTGTTCCGACCCTGC
CGCTTACCGGATACCTGTCCGCCTTTCTCCCTTCGGGAAGCGTGGCGCTTTCTCATAGCTCACGCTGTAG
GTATCTCAGTTCGGTGTAGGTCGTTCGCTCCAAGCTGGGCTGTGTGCACGAACCCCCCGTTCAGCCCGAC
CGCTGCGCCTTATCCGGTAACTATCGTCTTGAGTCCAACCCGGTAAGACACGACTTATCGCCACTGGCAG
CAGCCACTGGTAACAGGATTAGCAGAGCGAGGTATGTAGGCGGTGCTACAGAGTTCTTGAAGTGGTGGCC
TAACTACGGCTACACTAGAAGAACAGTATTTGGTATCTGCGCTCTGCTGAAGCCAGTTACCTTCGGAAAA
AGAGTTGGTAGCTCTTGATCCGGCAAACAAACCACCGCTGGTAGCGGTGGTTTTTTTGTTTGCAAGCAGC
AGATTACGCGCAGAAAAAAAGGATCTCAAGAAGATCCTTTGATCTTTTCTACGGGGTCTGACGCTCAGTG
GAACGAAAACTCACGTTAAGGGATTTTGGTCATGAGATTATCAAAAAGGATCTTCACCTAGATCCTTTTA
AATTAAAAATGAAGTTTTAAATCAATCTAAAGTATATATGAGTAACCTGAGGCTATGGCAGGGCCTGCCG
CCCCGACGTTGGCTGCGAGCCCTGGGCCTTCACCCGAACTTGGGGGGTGGGGTGGGGAAAAGGAAGAAAC
GCGGGCGTATTGGCCCCAATGGGGTCTCGGTGGGGTATCGACAGAGTGCCAGCCCTGGGACCGAACCCCG
CGTTTATGAACAAACGACCCAACACCGTGCGTTTTATTCTGTCTTTTTATTGCCGTCATAGCGCGGGTTC
CTTCCGGTATTGTCTCCTTCCGTGTTTCAGTTAGCCTCCCCCTAGGGTGGGCGAAGAACTCCAGCATGAG
ATCCCCGCGCTGGAGGATCATCCAGCCGGCGTCCCGGAAAACGATTCCGAAGCCCAACCTTTCATAGAAG
GCGGCGGTGGAATCGAAATCTCGTGATGGCAGGTTGGGCGTCGCTTGGTCGGTCATTTCGAACCCCAGAG
TCCCGCTCAGAAGAACTCGTCAAGAAGGCGATAGAAGGCGATGCGCTGCGAATCGGGAGCGGCGATACCG
TAAAGCACGAGGAAGCGGTCAGCCCATTCGCCGCCAAGCTCTTCAGCAATATCACGGGTAGCCAACGCTA
TGTCCTGATAGCGGTCCGCCACACCCAGCCGGCCACAGTCGATGAATCCAGAAAAGCGGCCATTTTCCAC
CATGATATTCGGCAAGCAGGCATCGCCATGGGTCACGACGAGATCCTCGCCGTCGGGCATGCTCGCCTTG
AGCCTGGCGAACAGTTCGGCTGGCGCGAGCCCCTGATGCTCTTCGTCCAGATCATCCTGATCGACAAGAC
CGGCTTCCATCCGAGTACGTGCTCGCTCGATGCGATGTTTCGCTTGGTGGTCGAATGGGCAGGTAGCCGG
ATCAAGCGTATGCAGCCGCCGCATTGCATCAGCCATGATGGATACTTTCTCGGCAGGAGCAAGGTGAGAT
GACAGGAGATCCTGCCCCGGCACTTCGCCCAATAGCAGCCAGTCCCTTCCCGCTTCAGTGACAACGTCGA
GCACAGCTGCGCAAGGAACGCCCGTCGTGGCCAGCCACGATAGCCGCGCTGCCTCGTCTTGCAGTTCATT
CAGGGCACCGGACAGGTCGGTCTTGACAAAAAGAACCGGGCGCCCCTGCGCTGACAGCCGGAACACGGCG
GCATCAGAGCAGCCGATTGTCTGTTGTGCCCAGTCATAGCCGAATAGCCTCTCCACCCAAGCGGCCGGAG
AACCTGCGTGCAATCCATCTTGTTCAATCATGCGAAACGATCCTCATCCTGTCTCTTGATCGATCTTTGC
AAAAGCCTAGGCCTCCAAAAAAGCCTCCTCACTACTTCTGGAATAGCTCAGAGGCCGAGGCGGCCTCGGC
CTCTGCATAAATAAAAAAAATTAGTCAGCCATGGGGCGGAGAATGGGCGGAACTGGGCGGAGTTAGGGGC
GGGATGGGCGGAGTTAGGGGCGGGACTATGGTTGCTGACTAATTGAGATGCATGCTTTGCATACTTCTGC
CTGCTGGGGAGCCTGGGGACTTTCCACACCTGGTTGCTGACTAATTGAGATGCATGCTTTGCATACTTCT
GCCTGCTGGGGAGCCTGGGGACTTTCCACACCCTAACTGACACACATTCCACAGCTGGTTCTTTCCGCCT
CAGGACTCTTCCTTTTTCAATATTATTGAAGCATTTATCAGGGTTATTGTCTCATGAGCGGATACATATT
TGAATGTATTTAGAAAAATAAACAAATAGGGGTTCCGCGCACATTTCCCCGAAAAGTGCCACCTG
[124 nt withheld, positions 2516-2639]
C
[91 nt withheld, positions 2641-2731]
A
[49 nt withheld, positions 2733-2781]
CCTTTGACGTTGGAGTCCACGTTCTTT
[37 nt withheld, positions 2809-2845]
ACCCTATCTCGGTCTATTCTTTTGATTTATAAGGGATTTTGCCGATTTCGGCCTATTGGTTAAAAAATGA
GCTGATTTAACAAAAATTTAACGCGAATTTTAACAAAATATTAACGCTTACAATTTACGCCTTAAGATAC
ATTGATGAGTTTGGACAAACCACAACTAGAATGCAGTGAAAAAAATGCTTTATTTGTGAAATTTGTGATG
CTATTGCTTTATTTGTAACCATTATAAGCTGCAATAAACAAGTTAACAACAACAATTGCATTCATTTTAT
GTTTCAGGTTCAGGGGGAGGTGTGGGAGGTTTTTTAAAGCAAGTAAAACCTCTACAAATGTGGTATGGCT
GATTATGATCTAGAGTCGCGGCCGCTTTACTTGTACAGCTCGTCCATGCCGAGAGTGATCCCGGCGGCGG
TCACGAACTCCAGCAGGACCATGTGATCGCGCTTCTCGTTGGGGTCTTTGCTCAGGGCGGACTGGGTGCT
CAGGTAGTGGTTGTCGGGCAGCAGCACGGGGCCGTCGCCGATGGGGGTGTTCTGCTGGTAGTGGTCGGCG
AGCTGCACGCTGCCGTCCTCGATGTTGTGGCGGATCTTGAAGTTCACCTTGATGCCGTTCTTCTGCTTGT
CGGCCATGATATAGACGTTGTGGCTGTTGTAGTTGTACTCCAGCTTGTGCCCCAGGATGTTGCCGTCCTC
CTTGAAGTCGATGCCCTTCAGCTCGATGCGGTTCACCAGGGTGTCGCCCTCGAACTTCACCTCGGCGCGG
GTCTTGTAGTTGCCGTCGTCCTTGAAGAAGATGGTGCGCTCCTGGACGTAGCCTTCGGGCATGGCGGACT
TGAAGAAGTCGTGCTGCTTCATGTGGTCGGGGTAGCGGCTGAAGCACTGCACGCCGTAGGTCAGGGTGGT
CACGAGGGTGGGCCAGGGCACGGGCAGCTTGCCGGTGGTGCAGATGAACTTCAGGGTCAGCTTGCCGTAG
GTGGCATCGCCCTCGCCCTCGCCGGACACGCTGAACTTGTGGCCGTTTACGTCGCCGTCCAGCTCGACCA
GGATGGGCACCACCCCGGTGAACAGCTCCTCGCCCTTGCTCACCATGGCGCGGCCGCACGCCTCATCTCC
ATCGTCCATGTCAATGTCTACTTCCTCCGTGTCCGCAGCCCGGCAGAGGGGTTGAGATGTGTTAAGCCAA
ACAGCAGGGTTCTTTTCCACGGCAGCAGAGACTTGTCCTGTGATGGGCGCAGAGCTTGTGTGTAAAGCAC
TGGCCACAGCAGACAGAAGGGTCTCGTCATTGCTACCTGGACCGACTCCTTGAAGACCTTTAGGTAGCTC
CATGGTTTTTATAATTTGTTCTGTTACATCTGATGCGCTAAGTCCTTGTAGCCTCTTCTCCCAGAAAAGC
TGACGTGGTTGTTCATTCATCCGCTGGGGGTCTGACTTCACCTTATTGCTCGGGTGGTTCGTGAATTTGG
TTACTGGTTGCTTGAAAATTGATGCAGTTTGTCTAATTGGCAATGTTGTGTTCAGGTCTGGTTTACCCTT
GTTCTGATTGAGGGGGTCATTCCGGAGTCTCTGCTTGTTCTTCTGTAATTTACTAGGCATCATCTTGCCG
GTCCTGAAGTCAAAACTGCTAAGGTCAACAGCATTTCCCAGGTATCTTGCCAGCTGAGGTTTACTTCTGA
ACTTCTTACCACTTGGACTGAAGTAGTAGACATCGCTCTTGCCAGCACTGAGCCCTGATTTTCGGATCAC
TTCCTCCTTCTTCCATCCGGGGGGGAGGGCCGGGCAGTCCATCCTCTTCCCGCTCTCCGTGGCCCGGGGT
CCCCTGGGCCCCGGCCCCGAGCTCCCCGACGGGAAAGGGACAGGATCCCGCCGGGGGGCGACGCCGCCAC
CGCTGCCGACGCCGCAGCCGCCCGCGCCGCCGCCGCCGTCGCCGCCAAGGCCGCTGCCGCCACTCTGGGG
ACGGCCGCGGCCCCGGCCCCGGCCCCGGCCACGGCCCCGACCCCGGCCACGGCCACGGCCACGGCCACAG
ACGCCGCCGCCCCGGGCCGCCTGCTTCCACCGCCCCCGGCCACGGCCGCCGCCCCGAGCGCCTTCCCTGC
GCACGCCGCTCACCGGGGACGGAGCGAGCGCGCTGCCCTGGCCCCCCTGCTCTATGGCGGAGTCGCCGCC
AGCGCCGCTGCCGCCCGCCGCGCTCTCCCCCTCCTCCTGCTCCGGGCAGCAGCGGCCTCCCCCCGGGTGC
GCGCGCATGGCGTCGACGTAGGCCTTTGAATTCGAAGCTTGAGCTCGAGATCTGAGTCCGGTAGCGCTAG
CGGATCTGACGGTTCACTAAACCAGCTCTGCTTATATAGACCTCCCACCGTACACGCCTACCGCCCATTT
GCGTCAATGGGGCGGAGTTGTTACGACATTTTGGAAAGTCCCGTTGATTTTGGTGCCAAAACAAACTCCC
ATTGACGTCAATGGGGTGGAGACTTGGAAATCCCCGTGAGTCAAACCGCTATCCACGCCCATTGATGTAC
TGCCAAAACCGCATCACCATGGTAATAGCGATGACTAATACGTAGATGTACTGCCAAGTAGGAAAGTCCC
ATAAGGTCATGTACTGGGCATAATGCCAGGCGGGCCATTTACCGTCATTGACGTCAATAGGGGGCGTACT
TGGCATATGATACACTTGATGTACTGCCAAGTGGGCAGTTTACCGTAAATACTCCACCCATTGACGTCAA
TGGAAAGTCCCTATTGGCGTTACTATGGGAACATACGTCATTATTGACGTCAATGGGCGGGGGTCGTTGG
GCGGTCAGCCAGGCGGGCCATTTACCGTAAGTTATGTAACGCGGAACTCCATATATGGGCTATGAACTAA
TGACCCCGTAATTGATTACTATTAATAACTAATGCATGGCGGTAATACGGTTATCCACAGAATCAGGGGA
TAACGCAGGAAAGAACATGTGAGCAAAAGGCCAGCAAAAGGCCAGGAACCGTAAAAAGGCCGCGTTGCTG
GCGTT
Features (pLannotate 1.2.2; 16 found; start..end, strand, type, name):
      1..589     -  rep_origin     ori: high-copy-number ColE1/pMB1/pBR322/pUC origin of replication
    811..827     +  polyA_signal   bGH poly(A) signal (fragment): bovine growth hormone polyadenylation signal
    918..965     -  polyA_signal   HSV TK poly(A) signal: herpes simplex virus thymidine kinase polyadenylation signal (Cole and Stacy, 1985)
   1024..1176    -  CDS            ble (fragment): BLE_KLEPN - Experimental evidence at protein level: Swiss-Prot protein existence level 1. Binding protein with a strong affinity to the bleomycin family of antibiotics. Binds to CL990; an antimitotic-antibiotic compound. From Klebsiella pneumoniae.
   1197..1991    -  CDS            NeoR/KanR: aminoglycoside phosphotransferase from Tn5; aph(3')-II (or nptII); confers resistance to neomycin, kanamycin, and G418 (Geneticin®)
   2026..2383    -  promoter       SV40 promoter: SV40 enhancer and early promoter
   2385..2489    -  promoter       AmpR promoter: bla
   2516..2944    +  rep_origin     f1 ori (sequence partly withheld): f1 bacteriophage origin of replication; arrow indicates direction of (+) strand synthesis
   2978..3099    -  polyA_signal   SV40 poly(A) signal: SV40 polyadenylation signal
   3122..3205    -  CDS            large T antigen (fragment): large T antigen from SV40 (simian virus 40)
   3222..3941    -  CDS            EGFP: the original enhanced GFP (Yang et al., 1996) mammalian codon-optimized
   3954..5093    -  CDS            MBD2 (fragment): MBD2_HUMAN - Experimental evidence at protein level: Swiss-Prot protein existence level 1. Binds CpG islands in promoters where the DNA is methylated at position 5 of cytosine within CpG dinucleotides. Binds hemimethylated DNA as well. Recruits histone deacetylases and DNA methyltransferases. Acts as transcriptional repressor and plays a role in gene silencing. Functions as a scaffold protein, targeting GATAD2A and GATAD2B to chromatin to promote repression. May enhance the activation of some unmethylated cAMP-responsive promoters. From Homo sapiens (Human).
   5113..5156    -  misc_feature   MCS (fragment): multiple cloning site
   5179..5382    -  promoter       CMV promoter: human cytomegalovirus (CMV) immediate early promoter
   5383..5686    -  enhancer       CMV enhancer: human cytomegalovirus immediate early enhancer
   5754..5813    -  rep_origin     RSF ori (fragment): Plasmids containing the RSF 1030 origin of replication can be propagated in E. coli cells that contain additional plasmids with compatible origins.
