[The description below was written by a language model from this plasmid's Addgene catalogue record and pLannotate feature annotations shown in this document.]
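Description:
pmMBD2∆CC-G (pc5088) is a mammalian expression plasmid derived from the parental construct pmMBD2G (pc2399). It encodes a deletion mutant of mouse methyl-CpG binding domain protein 2 (Mbd2, MBD2a) fused at its C terminus to GFP. The arrangement of elements resembles an EGFP-N-type fusion vector. A high-copy ColE1/pUC-type origin supports propagation in E. coli, and an f1 origin is also present. A single Tn5 NeoR/KanR (aminoglycoside phosphotransferase) gene sits downstream of tandem bacterial (bla-type) and SV40 early promoters and is terminated by the HSV TK polyadenylation signal. This one marker therefore gives kanamycin resistance in bacteria and G418 selection in mammalian cells. The catalogue lists a total size of 5962 bp, whereas the sequenced record used for annotation is 5,860 nt; the record does not explain this difference.

The expression cassette consists of the human CMV immediate-early enhancer and promoter, a remnant of the multiple cloning site, the 1140 bp MBD2 open reading frame, EGFP, and the SV40 poly(A) signal. The MBD2 insert lacks the coiled-coil domain (amino acids 363–396). The annotation tool matched the insert to human MBD2 by homology, but the catalogue gives its origin as mouse. Several other short partial annotations (bGH poly(A), ble, large T antigen, RSF ori) are only fragment matches.

MBD2 binds methylated CpG DNA and acts as a scaffold for repressive chromatin complexes. The GFP fusion allows the localisation and behaviour of the mutant to be followed in cells. The associated publication examines MBD2 as a phase-separation scaffold in heterochromatin compartmentalization, so the construct presumably serves to test what the coiled-coil domain contributes to that role.
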