Addgene plasmid #229764: pmMBD2∆CC-G pc5088
Purpose: Mammalian expression plasmid of MBD2∆CC. Protein is lacking the coiled coil domain: aa 363-396. C-terminal tagged to GFP.
Depositing lab: Cristina Cardoso. Depositing organization: Technische Universitaet Darmstadt. Publication: Heterochromatome wide analyses reveal MBD2 as a phase separation scaffold for heterochromatin compartmentalization and composition. Zhang H, Ugur E, Hake C, Romero H, Arroyo M, Mahmoud M, Lermyte F, Leonhardt H, Cardoso MC. Nucleic Acids Res. 2025 Nov 26;53(22):gkaf1380. doi: 10.1093/nar/gkaf1380. PubMed 41416523.
Backbone
  Vector backbone: pmMBD2G (pc2399)
  Total vector size (bp): 5962
  Vector type: Mammalian Expression
  Selectable markers: Neomycin (select with G418)
Growth in bacteria
  Bacterial resistance: Kanamycin, 50 μg/mL
  Growth temperature: 37°C
  Growth strain: DH5alpha
  Copy number: Unknown
Gene/Insert
  Gene/Insert name: MBD2
  Species: M. musculus (mouse)
  Insert size (bp): 1140
  Mutation: Protein is lacking the coiled coil domain: aa 363-396
  Entrez Gene: Mbd2 (a.k.a. MBD2a)
  Promoter: CMV
  Tag / fusion protein: GFP (C terminal on insert)
  Cloning method: Other
  Sequencing primers: 5′ CGGGCTGCGGACACGGAG; 3′ GCAGAGGGGTTGAGATGTGTTAAGC
Terms and licenses: Academic/Nonprofit Terms; Industry Terms: Not Available to Industry
How to cite: pmMBD2∆CC-G pc5088 was a gift from Cristina Cardoso (Addgene plasmid # 229764 ; http://n2t.net/addgene:229764 ; RRID:Addgene_229764)
